Addgene plasmid #85898: AB.pCCL.sin.cPPT.GFP.miR-214-3p.sensor.PGK.dNGFR.WPRE
Purpose: Sensor Plasmid
Depositing lab: Brian Brown. Depositing organization: Icahn School of Medicine at Mount Sinai. Publication: High-throughput assessment of microRNA activity and function using microRNA sensor and decoy libraries. Mullokandov G, Baccarini A, Ruzo A, Jayaprakash AD, Tung N, Israelow B, Evans MJ, Sachidanandam R, Brown BD. Nat Methods. 2012 Jul 1;9(8):840-6. doi: 10.1038/nmeth.2078. PubMed 22751203.
Backbone
  Vector backbone: AB.pCCL.sin.cPPT.GFP.PGK.dNGFR.WPRE
  Backbone size w/o insert (bp): 9309
  Total vector size (bp): 9480
  Vector type: Lentiviral
  Selectable markers: eGFP , NGFR
Growth in bacteria
  Bacterial resistance: Ampicillin, 100 μg/mL
  Growth temperature: 37°C
  Growth strain: NEB Stable
  Copy number: High Copy
Gene/Insert
  Gene/Insert name: miR-214-3p Sensor
  Species: H. sapiens (human)
  Insert size (bp): 171
  Entrez Gene: MIR214 (a.k.a. MIRN214, miRNA214, mir-214)
  Promoter: PGK
  Cloning method: Restriction Enzyme; 5′ cloning site NheI (not destroyed); 3′ cloning site AgeI (not destroyed)
  Sequencing primers: 5′ AACAGACATACAAACTAAAG
Terms and licenses: Academic/Nonprofit Terms; Industry Terms: Not Available to Industry
How to cite: AB.pCCL.sin.cPPT.GFP.miR-214-3p.sensor.PGK.dNGFR.WPRE was a gift from Brian Brown (Addgene plasmid # 85898 ; http://n2t.net/addgene:85898 ; RRID:Addgene_85898)
