[The description below was written by a language model from this plasmid's Addgene catalogue record and pLannotate feature annotations shown in this document.]
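Description:
AB.pCCL.sin.cPPT.GFP.miR-214-3p.sensor.PGK.dNGFR.WPRE is a self-inactivating, third-generation-style HIV-1 lentiviral transfer plasmid that reports the activity of human miR-214-3p in transduced cells. It is maintained in E. coli through a high-copy ColE1/pUC origin with ampicillin resistance, and the backbone also carries an f1 origin and an SV40 origin. The viral genome is transcribed from a CMV enhancer/promoter fused to a truncated 5' LTR. It contains the Ψ packaging signal with a gag fragment, the RRE for Rev-dependent export, the cPPT/CTS, a WPRE and a ΔU3 3' LTR. Packaging functions are therefore expected to be supplied in trans.

The payload is a bidirectional two-reporter cassette. The annotated human PGK promoter drives a truncated NGFR (dNGFR) surface marker followed by the WPRE. A minimal CMV promoter lies directly adjacent in the opposite orientation and faces the EGFP coding sequence, which terminates at an antisense SV40 polyadenylation signal. The 171 bp miR-214-3p sensor insert, cloned between NheI and AgeI, is not annotated in the feature table. An unannotated gap downstream of EGFP and the order of elements in the construct's name are consistent with placement in the EGFP 3' untranslated region, although the record does not state this explicitly.

In such a design, cells with active miR-214-3p repress the EGFP transcript, while dNGFR remains unaffected and serves as an internal control for transduction and expression level. The ratio of the two markers then provides a readout of microRNA activity, typically by flow cytometry. The catalogue lists the purpose simply as a sensor plasmid, and the associated publication concerns high-throughput microRNA sensor and decoy libraries. The sequenced record is slightly shorter than the stated total vector size.
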