Features (pLannotate 1.2.2; 34 found; start..end, strand, type, name):
      1..720     +  CDS            EGFP: the original enhanced GFP (Yang et al., 1996) mammalian codon-optimized
    950..969     +  misc_feature   MCS (fragment): pBluescript multiple cloning site
    997..1131    -  polyA_signal   SV40 poly(A) signal: SV40 polyadenylation signal
   1154..1238    -  CDS            large T antigen (fragment): large T antigen from SV40 (simian virus 40)
   1268..1385    -  misc_feature   cPPT/CTS: central polypurine tract and central termination sequence of HIV-1
   1404..1504    -  CDS            Rev (fragment): human immunodeficiency virus 1 (HIV-1) Rev protein; rev; enhances nuclear export of unspliced and incompletely spliced viral mRNAs
   1881..2114    -  misc_feature   RRE: The Rev response element (RRE) of HIV-1 allows for Rev-dependent mRNA export from the nucleus to the cytoplasm.
   2260..2623    -  CDS            HIV-1 gag (fragment): gag protein from human immunodeficiency virus 1; gag
   2607..2732    -  misc_feature   HIV-1 Ψ: packaging signal of human immunodeficiency virus type 1
   2779..2959    -  LTR            5' LTR (truncated): truncated 5' long terminal repeat (LTR) from HIV-1
   2974..3177    -  promoter       CMV promoter: human cytomegalovirus (CMV) immediate early promoter
   3178..3557    -  enhancer       CMV enhancer: human cytomegalovirus immediate early enhancer
   3658..3676    -  promoter       T3 promoter: promoter for bacteriophage T3 RNA polymerase
   3721..3737    -  protein_bind   lac operator: The lac repressor binds to the lac operator to inhibit transcription in E. coli. This inhibition can be relieved by adding lactose or isopropyl-β-D-thiogalactopyranoside (IPTG). lac repressor encoded by lacI
   3745..3775    -  promoter       lac promoter: promoter for the E. coli lac operon
   3790..3811    -  protein_bind   CAP binding site: CAP binding activates transcription in the presence of cAMP. E. coli catabolite activator protein
   3824..3916    -  CDS            lacI (fragment): lac repressor; lacI; The lac repressor binds to the lac operator to inhibit transcription in E. coli. This inhibition can be relieved by adding lactose or isopropyl-β-D-thiogalactopyranoside (IPTG).
   4099..4687    -  rep_origin     ori: high-copy-number ColE1/pMB1/pBR322/pUC origin of replication
   4858..5718    -  CDS            AmpR: β-lactamase; bla; confers resistance to ampicillin, carbenicillin, and related antibiotics
   5719..5823    -  promoter       AmpR promoter: bla
   5876..6304    -  rep_origin     f1 ori (sequence partly withheld): f1 bacteriophage origin of replication; arrow indicates direction of (+) strand synthesis
   6309..6464    -  CDS            lacZα (fragment): LacZα fragment of β-galactosidase; lacZ fragment
   6472..6490    +  promoter       T7 promoter: promoter for bacteriophage T7 RNA polymerase
   6511..6646    -  rep_origin     SV40 ori: SV40 origin of replication
   6686..6807    -  polyA_signal   SV40 poly(A) signal: SV40 polyadenylation signal
   6879..7112    -  LTR            3' LTR (ΔU3): self-inactivating 3' long terminal repeat (LTR) from HIV-1
   7114..7182    -  CDS            nef (fragment): NEF_HV1Z2 - Experimental evidence at protein level: Swiss-Prot protein existence level 1. Extracellular Nef protein targets CD4(+) T-lymphocytes for apoptosis by interacting with CXCR4 surface receptors. From Human immunodeficiency virus type 1 group M subtype D (isolate Z2/CDC-Z34) (HIV-1).
   7199..7787    -  misc_feature   WPRE: woodchuck hepatitis virus posttranscriptional regulatory element
   7801..7819    -  misc_feature   MCS (fragment): pUC18/19 multiple cloning site
   7822..8649    -  CDS            NGFR (fragment): TNR16_HUMAN - Also known as TNFRSF16. Experimental evidence at protein level: Swiss-Prot protein existence level 1. Low affinity receptor which can bind to NGF, BDNF, NTF3, and NTF4. Forms a heterodimeric receptor with SORCS2 that binds the precursor forms of NGF, BDNF and NTF3 with high affinity, and has much lower affinity for mature NGF and BDNF (PubMed:24908487). Plays an important role in differentiation and survival of specific neuronal populations during development (By similarity). Can mediate cell survival as well as cell death of neural cells. Plays a role in the inactivation of RHOA
   8764..8788    -  misc_feature   MCS (fragment): pBluescript multiple cloning site
   8791..9301    -  promoter       hPGK promoter: human phosphoglycerate kinase 1 promoter
   9304..9327    +  misc_feature   MCS (fragment): pBluescript multiple cloning site
   9329..9367    +  promoter       minimal CMV promoter: human cytomegalovirus (CMV) immediate early promoter
>Addgene plasmid #85898 | AB.pCCL.sin.cPPT.GFP.miR-214-3p.sensor.PGK.dNGFR.WPRE | addgene full sequence | sequence record 169960 | Addgene NGS Result
ATGGTGAGCAAGGGCGAGGAGCTGTTCACCGGGGTGGTGCCCATCCTGGTCGAGCTGGACGGCGACGTAA
ACGGCCACAAGTTCAGCGTGTCCGGCGAGGGCGAGGGCGATGCCACCTACGGCAAGCTGACCCTGAAGTT
CATCTGCACCACCGGCAAGCTGCCCGTGCCCTGGCCCACCCTCGTGACCACCCTGACCTACGGCGTGCAG
TGCTTCAGCCGCTACCCCGACCACATGAAGCAGCACGACTTCTTCAAGTCCGCCATGCCCGAAGGCTACG
TCCAGGAGCGCACCATCTTCTTCAAGGACGACGGCAACTACAAGACCCGCGCCGAGGTGAAGTTCGAGGG
CGACACCCTGGTGAACCGCATCGAGCTGAAGGGCATCGACTTCAAGGAGGACGGCAACATCCTGGGGCAC
AAGCTGGAGTACAACTACAACAGCCACAACGTCTATATCATGGCCGACAAGCAGAAGAACGGCATCAAGG
TGAACTTCAAGATCCGCCACAACATCGAGGACGGCAGCGTGCAGCTCGCCGACCACTACCAGCAGAACAC
CCCCATCGGCGACGGCCCCGTGCTGCTGCCCGACAACCACTACCTGAGCACCCAGTCCGCCCTGAGCAAA
GACCCCAACGAGAAGCGCGATCACATGGTCCTGCTGGAGTTCGTGACCGCCGCCGGGATCACTCTCGGCA
TGGACGAGCTGTACAAGTAAAGCGGCCGCGTCGAGAGATGGGGGAGGCTAACTGAGCTAGCCGACCTTAA
CTGGGGAGTACTGGTCGACGTAGCACTGCCTGTCTGTGCCTGCTGTACTGCCTGTCTGTGCCTGCTGTAC
TGCCTGTCTGTGCCTGCTGTACTGCCTGTCTGTGCCTGCTGTACTGCCTGTCTGTGCCTGCTGTACTGCC
TGTCTGTGCCTGCTGTACCGGTACTAGCTTAGTCATGCACCGGGCTGCAGGAATTCGATGACAGGCGCAG
CTTCCGAGGGATTTGAGATCCAGACATGATAAGATACATTGATGAGTTTGGACAAACCAAAACTAGAATG
CAGTGAAAAAAATGCCTTATTTGTGAAATTTGTGATGCTATTGCCTTATTTGTAACCATTATAAGCTGCA
ATAAACAAGTTAACAACAACAATTGCATTCATTTTATGTTTCAGGTTCAGGGGGAGGTGTGGGAGGTTTT
TTAAAGCAAGTAAAACCTCTACAAATGTGGTATGGCTGATTATGATCAGATCTCTCGAGGCTAGTCTCGT
GATCGATAAAATTTTGAATTTTTGTAATTTGTTTTTGTAATTCTTTAGTTTGTATGTCTGTTGCTATTAT
GTCTACTATTCTTTCCCCTGCACTGTACCCCCCAATCCCCCCTTTTCTTTTAAAAGTTAACCGATACCGT
CGAGATCCGTTCACTAATCGAATGGATCTGTCTCTGTCTCTCTCTCCACCTTCTTCTTCTATTCCTTCGG
GCCTGTCGGGTCCCCTCGGGGTTGGGAGGTGGGTCTGAAACGATAATGGTGAATATCCCTGCCTAACTCT
ATTCACTATAGAAAGTACAGCAAAAACTATTCTTAAACCTACCAAGCCTCCTACTATCATTATGAATAAT
TTTATATACCACAGCCAATTTGTTATGTTAAACCAATTCCACAAACTTGCCCATTTATCTAATTCCAATA
ATTCTTGTTCATTCTTTTCTTGCTGGTTTTGCGATTCTTCAATTAAGGAGTGTATTAAGCTTGTGTAATT
GTTAATTTCTCTGTCCCACTCCATCCAGGTCGTGTGATTCCAAATCTGTTCCAGAGATTTATTACTCCAA
CTAGCATTCCAAGGCACAGCAGTGGTGCAAATGAGTTTTCCAGAGCAACCCCAAATCCCCAGGAGCTGTT
GATCCTTTAGGTATCTTTCCACAGCCAGGATTCTTGCCTGGAGCTGCTTGATGCCCCAGACTGTGAGTTG
CAACAGATGCTGTTGCGCCTCAATAGCCCTCAGCAAATTGTTCTGCTGCTGCACTATACCAGACAATAAT
TGTCTGGCCTGTACCGTCAGCGTCATTGACGCTGCGCCCATAGTGCTTCCTGCTGCTCCCAAGAACCCAA
GGAACAAAGCTCCTATTCCCACTGCTCTTTTTTCTCTCTGCACCACTCTTCTCTTTGCCTTGGTGGGTGC
TACTCCTAATGGTTCAATTTTTACTACTTTATATTTATATAATTCACTTCTCCAATTGTCCCTCATATCT
CCTCCTCCAGGTCTGAAGATCAGCGGCCGCTTGCTGTGCGGTGGTCTTACTTTTGTTTTGCTCTTCCTCT
ATCTTGTCTAAAGCTTCCTTGGTGTCTTTTATCTCTATCCTTTGATGCACACAATAGAGGGTTGCTACTG
TATTATATAATGATCTAAGTTCTTCTGATCCTGTCTGAAGGGATGGTTGTAGCTGTCCCAGTATTTGTCT
ACAGCCTTCTGATGTTTCTAACAGGCCAGGATTAACTGCGAATCGTTCTAGCTCCCTGCTTGCCCATACT
ATATGTTTTAATTTATATTTTTTCTTTCCCCCTGGCCTTAACCGAATTTTTTCCCATCGCGATCTAATTC
TCCCCCGCTTAATACTGACGCTCTCGCACCCATCTCTCTCCTTCTAGCCTCCGCTAGTCAAAATTTTTGG
CGTACTCACCAGTCGCCGCCCCTCGCCTCTTGCCGTGCGCGCTTCAGCAAGCCGAGTCCTGCGTCGAGAG
AGCTCCTCTGGTTTCCCTTTCGCTTTCAAGTCCCTGTTCGGGCGCCACTGCTAGAGATTTTCCACACTGA
CTAAAAGGGTCTGAGGGATCTCTAGTTACCAGAGTCACACAACAGACGGGCACACACTACTTGAAGCACT
CAAGGCAAGCTTTATTGAGGCTTAAGCAGTGGGTTCCCTAGTTAGCCAGAGAGCTCCCAGGCTCAGATCT
GGTCTAACCAGAGAGACCCCGGTTCACTAAACGAGCTCTGCTTATATAGACCTCCCACCGTACACGCCTA
CCGCCCATTTGCGTCAATGGGGCGGAGTTGTTACGACATTTTGGAAAGTCCCGTTGATTTTGGTGCCAAA
ACAAACTCCCATTGACGTCAATGGGGTGGAGACTTGGAAATCCCCGTGAGTCAAACCGCTATCCACGCCC
ATTGATGTACTGCCAAAACCGCATCACCATGGTAATAGCGATGACTAATACGTAGATGTACTGCCAAGTA
GGAAAGTCCCATAAGGTCATGTACTGGGCATAATGCCAGGCGGGCCATTTACCGTCATTGACGTCAATAG
GGGGCGTACTTGGCATATGATACACTTGATGTACTGCCAAGTGGGCAGTTTACCGTAAATACTCCACCCA
TTGACGTCAATGGAAAGTCCCTATTGGCGTTACTATGGGAACATACGTCATTATTGACGTCAATGGGCGG
GGGTCGTTGGGCGGTCAGCCAGGCGGGCCATTTACCGTAAGTTATGTAACGCGGAACTCCATATATGGGC
TATGAACTAATGACCCCGTAATTGATTACTATTAATAACTAGTCAATAATCAATGTCAACATGGCGGTAA
TGTTGGACATGAGCCAATATAAATGTACATATTATGATATGGATACAACGTATGCAATGGCCAAGCTTGC
AGCTCCAGCTTTTGTTCCCTTTAGTGAGGGTTAATTGCGCGCTTGGCGTAATCATGGTCATAGCTGTTTC
CTGTGTGAAATTGTTATCCGCTCACAATTCCACACAACATACGAGCCGGAAGCATAAAGTGTAAAGCCTG
GGGTGCCTAATGAGTGAGCTAACTCACATTAATTGCGTTGCGCTCACTGCCCGCTTTCCAGTCGGGAAAC
CTGTCGTGCCAGCTGCATTAATGAATCGGCCAACGCGCGGGGAGAGGCGGTTTGCGTATTGGGCGCTCTT
CCGCTTCCTCGCTCACTGACTCGCTGCGCTCGGTCGTTCGGCTGCGGCGAGCGGTATCAGCTCACTCAAA
GGCGGTAATACGGTTATCCACAGAATCAGGGGATAACGCAGGAAAGAACATGTGAGCAAAAGGCCAGCAA
AAGGCCAGGAACCGTAAAAAGGCCGCGTTGCTGGCGTTTTTCCATAGGCTCCGCCCCCCTGACGAGCATC
ACAAAAATCGACGCTCAAGTCAGAGGTGGCGAAACCCGACAGGACTATAAAGATACCAGGCGTTTCCCCC
TGGAAGCTCCCTCGTGCGCTCTCCTGTTCCGACCCTGCCGCTTACCGGATACCTGTCCGCCTTTCTCCCT
TCGGGAAGCGTGGCGCTTTCTCATAGCTCACGCTGTAGGTATCTCAGTTCGGTGTAGGTCGTTCGCTCCA
AGCTGGGCTGTGTGCACGAACCCCCCGTTCAGCCCGACCGCTGCGCCTTATCCGGTAACTATCGTCTTGA
GTCCAACCCGGTAAGACACGACTTATCGCCACTGGCAGCAGCCACTGGTAACAGGATTAGCAGAGCGAGG
TATGTAGGCGGTGCTACAGAGTTCTTGAAGTGGTGGCCTAACTACGGCTACACTAGAAGAACAGTATTTG
GTATCTGCGCTCTGCTGAAGCCAGTTACCTTCGGAAAAAGAGTTGGTAGCTCTTGATCCGGCAAACAAAC
CACCGCTGGTAGCGGTGGTTTTTTTGTTTGCAAGCAGCAGATTACGCGCAGAAAAAAAGGATCTCAAGAA
GATCCTTTGATCTTTTCTACGGGGTCTGACGCTCAGTGGAACGAAAACTCACGTTAAGGGATTTTGGTCA
TGAGATTATCAAAAAGGATCTTCACCTAGATCCTTTTAAATTAAAAATGAAGTTTTAAATCAATCTAAAG
TATATATGAGTAAACTTGGTCTGACAGTTACCAATGCTTAATCAGTGAGGCACCTATCTCAGCGATCTGT
CTATTTCGTTCATCCATAGTTGCCTGACTCCCCGTCGTGTAGATAACTACGATACGGGAGGGCTTACCAT
CTGGCCCCAGTGCTGCAATGATACCGCGAGACCCACGCTCACCGGCTCCAGATTTATCAGCAATAAACCA
GCCAGCCGGAAGGGCCGAGCGCAGAAGTGGTCCTGCAACTTTATCCGCCTCCATCCAGTCTATTAATTGT
TGCCGGGAAGCTAGAGTAAGTAGTTCGCCAGTTAATAGTTTGCGCAACGTTGTTGCCATTGCTACAGGCA
TCGTGGTGTCACGCTCGTCGTTTGGTATGGCTTCATTCAGCTCCGGTTCCCAACGATCAAGGCGAGTTAC
ATGATCCCCCATGTTGTGCAAAAAAGCGGTTAGCTCCTTCGGTCCTCCGATCGTTGTCAGAAGTAAGTTG
GCCGCAGTGTTATCACTCATGGTTATGGCAGCACTGCATAATTCTCTTACTGTCATGCCATCCGTAAGAT
GCTTTTCTGTGACTGGTGAGTACTCAACCAAGTCATTCTGAGAATAGTGTATGCGGCGACCGAGTTGCTC
TTGCCCGGCGTCAATACGGGATAATACCGCGCCACATAGCAGAACTTTAAAAGTGCTCATCATTGGAAAA
CGTTCTTCGGGGCGAAAACTCTCAAGGATCTTACCGCTGTTGAGATCCAGTTCGATGTAACCCACTCGTG
CACCCAACTGATCTTCAGCATCTTTTACTTTCACCAGCGTTTCTGGGTGAGCAAAAACAGGAAGGCAAAA
TGCCGCAAAAAAGGGAATAAGGGCGACACGGAAATGTTGAATACTCATACTCTTCCTTTTTCAATATTAT
TGAAGCATTTATCAGGGTTATTGTCTCATGAGCGGATACATATTTGAATGTATTTAGAAAAATAAACAAA
TAGGGGTTCCGCGCACATTTCCCCGAAAAGTGCCACCTAAATTGTAAGCGTTAATATTTTGTTAAAATTC
GCGTTAAATTTTTGTTAAATCAGCTCATTTTTTAACCAATAGGCCGAAATCGGCAAAATCCCTTATAAAT
CAAAAGAATAGACCGAGATAGGGT
[37 nt withheld, positions 5975-6011]
AAAGAACGTGGACTCCAACGTCAAAGG
[49 nt withheld, positions 6039-6087]
T
[91 nt withheld, positions 6089-6179]
G
[124 nt withheld, positions 6181-6304]
CCCATTCGCCATTCAGGCTGCGCAACTGTTGGGAAGGGCGATCGGTGCGGGCCTCTTCGCTATTACGCCA
GCTGGCGAAAGGGGGATGTGCTGCAAGGCGATTAAGTTGGGTAACGCCAGGGTTTTCCCAGTCACGACGT
TGTAAAACGACGGCCAGTGAGCGCGCGTAATACGACTCACTATAGGGCGAATTGGGTACGTCCCTAGGCC
TCCAAAAAAGCCTCCTCACTACTTCTGGAATAGCTCAGAGGCCGAGGCGGCCTCGGCCTCTGCATAAATA
AAAAAAATTAGTCAGCCATGGGGCGGAGAATGGGCGGAACTGGGCGGAGTTAGGGGCGGGATGGGCGGAG
TTAGGGGCGGGATAGCTAGAGCCAGACATGATAAGATACATTGATGAGTTTGGACAAACCACAACTAGAA
TGCAGTGAAAAAAATGCTTTATTTGTGAAATTTGTGATGCTATTGCTTTATTTGTAACCATTATAAGCTG
CAATAAACAAGTTCCTCTCACTCTCTGATATTCATTTCTTTGCAAGTTATAAATACTGAATAATAAGATG
ACATGAACTACTACTGCTAGAGATTTTCCACACTGACTAAAAGGGTCTGAGGGATCTCTAGTTACCAGAG
TCACACAACAGACGGGCACACACTACTTGAAGCACTCAAGGCAAGCTTTATTGAGGCTTAAGCAGTGGGT
TCCCTAGTTAGCCAGAGAGCTCCCAGGCTCAGATCTGGTCTAACCAGAGAGACCCAGTACAAGCAAAAAG
CAGATCTTGTCTTCGTTGGGAGTGAATTAGCCCTTCCAGTCCCCCCTTTTCTTTTAAAAAGTGGCTAAGA
TCTACAGCTGCCTTGTAAGTCATTGGTCTTAAAGGTACCGAGCTCGAATTCCAGGCGGGGAGGCGGCCCA
AAGGGAGATCCGACTCGTCTGAGGGCGAAGGCGAAGACGCGGAAGAGGCCGCAGAGCCGGCAGCAGGCCG
CGGGAAGGAAGGTCCGCTGGATTGAGGGCCGAAGGGACGTAGCAGAAGGACGTCCCGCGCAGAATCCAGG
TGGCAACACAGGCGAGCAGCCATGGAAAGGACGTCAGCTTCCCCGACAACACCACGGAATTGTCAGTGCC
CAACAGCCGAGCCCCTGTCCAGCAGCGGGCAAGGCAGGCGGCGATGAGTTCCGCCGTGGCAATAGGGAGG
GGGAAAGCGAAAGTCCCGGAAAGGAGCTGACAGGTGGTGGCAATGCCCCAACCAGTGGGGGTTGCGTCAG
CAAACACAGTGCACACCACGCCACGTTGCCTGACAACGGGCCACAACTCCTCATAAAGAGACAGCAACCA
GGATTTATACAAGGAGGAGAAAATGAAAGCCATACGGGAAGCAATAGCATGATACAAAGGCATTAAAGCA
GCGTATCCACATAGCGTAAAAGGAGCAACATAGTTAAGAATACCAGTCAATCTTTCACAAATTTTGTAAT
CCAGAGGTTGATTGTCGACTCTAGACTCGACTCTAGAGGATCCCCCTGTTCCACCTCTTGAAGGCTATGT
AGGCCACAAGGCCCACAACCACAGCAGCCAGGATGGAGCAATAGACAGGGATGAGGTTGTCGGTGGTGCC
TCGGGTCACCACGGGCTGGGAGCTGCCCATCACTGTGGTCACCACACCTGCCACCGTGCTGGCTATGAGG
TCTTGTTCTGGAGGTGCCTCAGGCTCCTGGGTGCTGGGGGCTGTGCTGTCCGAGCCCTCTGGGGGTGTGG
ACCGTGTAATCCAACGGCCAGGGATCTCCTCGCACTCGGCGTCGGCCCAGCGTGTGCACTCGCGGAGCTG
GCGCTCGGTGTCCTCGCACACGGTGCAGGGCAGGCACGGGTCCACGTGGTTGGCCTCGTCGGAATACGTG
CCGTCGGGGCACTCCTCGCACACGGTGTTCTGCTTGTCCTGGCAGGAGAACACGAGGCCCGAGCCCGCCT
CGCACACGCGGCACGCCTCGCAGCGCCCAGTCGTCTCATCCTGGTAGTAGCCGTAGGCGCAGCGGCACAC
GGCGTCGTCGGCCTCCACGCACGGCGCCGACATGCTCTGGAGCCCCACGCACTCGGTGCACGGCTTGCAC
GGCTCGGTCGCGCTCACCACGTCGGAGAACGTCACGCTGTCCAGGCAGGGCTCACACACGGTCTGGTTGG
CTCCACAAGGCTGGGCCACACCCTCGCCCAGGTTGCAGGCTTTGCAGCACTCACCGCTGTGTGTGTACAG
GCCTGTGGGGCATGCCTCCTTGGCACCTCCAAGGGACACCCCCAGAAGCAGCAACAGCAGCAGGCGCGGC
CCGTCCATGGCGCGGCCGGTGGCACCTGCCCCCATCGCCCGCCTCCCGCGGCAGCGCTCGACTTCCAGCT
CGGTCCGCTTTGCGGACTGATGGGGCTGCGCTGCGCTGCGCTCCAGCGCCCCCCCTGCCCGCCGGAGCTG
GCCGCGGCCCGAATTCCTGCAGCCCGGGGGATCCCCCTGGGGAGAGAGGTCGGTGATTCGGTCAACGAGG
GAGCCGACTGCCGACGTGCGCTCCGGAGGCTTGCAGAATGCGGAACACCGCGCGGGCAGGAACAGGGCCC
ACACTACCGCCCCACACCCCGCCTCCCGCACCGCCCCTTCCCGGCCGCTGCTCTCGGCGCGCCCTGCTGA
GCAGCCGCTATTGGCCACAGCCCATCGCGGTCGGCGCGCTGCCATTGCTCCCTGGCGCTGTCCGTCTGCG
AGGGTACTAGTGAGACGTGCGGCTTCCGTTTGTCACGTCCGGCACGCCGCGAACCGCAAGGAACCTTCCC
GACTTAGGGGCGGAGCAGGAAGCGTCGCCGGGGGGCCCACAAGGGTAGCGGCGAAGATCCGGGTGACGCT
GCGAACGGACGTGAAGAATGTGCGAGACCCAGGGTCGGCGCCGCTGCGTTTCCCGGAACCACGCCCAGAG
CAGCCGCGTCCCTGCGCAAACCCAGGGCTGCCTTGGAAAAGGCGCAACCCCAACCCCGTGGAATTCGATA
TCAAGCTTCTCGAGGGTAGGCGTGTACGGTGGGAGGCCTATATAAGCAGAGCTCGTTTAGTGAACCGTCA
GATCGCCTGGAGACGCCATCCACGCTGTTTTGACCTCCATAGAAGACACCGGGACCGATCCAGCCTCCGC
GGAATTCACC
