>Addgene plasmid #85898 | AB.pCCL.sin.cPPT.GFP.miR-214-3p.sensor.PGK.dNGFR.WPRE | depositor partial sequence | sequence record 167389 | AB.pCCL.sin.cPPT.GFP.miR-214-3p.sensor.PGK.dNGFR.WPRE sequence 842 bps
TTTTATCGATCACGAGACTAGCCTCGAGAGATCTGATCATAATCAGCCATACCACATTTGTAGAGGTTTT
ACTTGCTTTAAAAAACCTCCCACACCTCCCCCTGAACCTGAAACATAAAATGAATGCAATTGTTGTTGTT
AACTTGTTTATTGCAGCTTATAATGGTTACAAATAAGGCAATAGCATCACAAATTTCACAAATAAGGCAT
TTTTTTCACTGCATTCTAGTTTTGGTTTGTCCAAACTCATCAATGTATCTTATCATGTCTGGATCTCAAA
TCCCTCGGAAGCTGCGCCTGTCATCGAATTCCTGCAGCCCGGTGCATGACTAAGCTAGTACCGGTACAGC
AGGCACAGACAGGCAGTACAGCAGGCACAGACAGGCAGTACAGCAGGCACAGACAGGCAGTACAGCAGGC
ACAGACAGGCAGTACAGCAGGCACAGACAGGCAGTACAGCAGGCACAGACAGGCAGTGCTACGTCGACCA
GTACTCCCCAGTTAAGGTCGGCTAGCTCAGTTAGCCTCCCCCATCTCTCGACGCGGCCGCTTTACTTGTA
CAGCTCGTCCATGCCGAGAGTGATCCCGGCGGCGGTCACGAACTCCAGCAGGACCATGTGATCGCGCTTC
TCGTTGGGGTCTTTGCTCAGGGCGGACTGGGTGCTCAGGTAGTGGTTGTCGGGCAGCAGCACGGGGCCGT
CGCCGATGGGGGTGTTCTGCTGGTAGTGGTCGGCGAGCTGCACGCTGCCGTCCTCGATGTTGTGGCGGAT
CTTGAAGTTCACCTTGATGCCGTTCTTCTGCTTGTCGGCCATGATATAGACGTTGTGGCTGTTGTAGTTG
TA
